Addgene plasmid #40446: LRRK2_1867_2161_F1908A_V2048S
Depositing lab: Michael J Fox Foundation MJFF. Depositing organization: Michael J Fox Foundation.
Backbone
  Vector backbone: pEMB017
  Backbone manufacturer: Emerald
  Vector type: Baculovirus
Growth in bacteria
  Bacterial resistance: Ampicillin, 100 μg/mL
  Growth temperature: 37°C
  Growth strain: Top10
  Copy number: High Copy
Gene/Insert
  Gene/Insert name: LRRK2
  Species: H. sapiens (human)
  Mutation: aa1867_2161; F1908A, V2048S
  Entrez Gene: LRRK2 (a.k.a. AURA17, DARDARIN, PARK8, RIPK7, ROCO2)
  Promoter: polH
  Tag / fusion protein: HisTev (N terminal on insert); GST-Tev (N terminal on insert)
  Cloning method: Restriction Enzyme; 5′ cloning site BamHI (destroyed during cloning); 3′ cloning site HindIII (destroyed during cloning)
  Sequencing primers: 5′ DSP2466For:GAATTTCGTCGACAGATC; 3′ DSP2466Rev:AATAACCCGGATCAGCTT
Terms and licenses: Academic/Nonprofit Terms; Industry Terms
How to cite: LRRK2_1867_2161_F1908A_V2048S was a gift from Michael J Fox Foundation MJFF (Addgene plasmid # 40446 ; http://n2t.net/addgene:40446 ; RRID:Addgene_40446)
