[The description below was written by a language model from this plasmid's Addgene catalogue record and pLannotate feature annotations shown in this document.]
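Description:
LRRK2_1867_2161_F1908A_V2048S is a 9,085 bp baculovirus transfer plasmid built on the pEMB017 backbone (Emerald) for producing a fragment of human LRRK2 in insect cells. It is maintained in E. coli through a high-copy ColE1/pUC-type origin with ampicillin selection (AmpR under its own bla promoter). It also carries an f1 phage origin and a residual lacZα fragment. The expression region is flanked by AcMNPV sequences, with lef2 and ORF603 on one side and the ORF1629 recombination region on the other. These provide the homology arms through which the cassette is transferred into a baculovirus genome at the polyhedrin locus by homologous recombination.

The payload is driven by the very late polyhedrin (polH) promoter. It encodes Schistosoma japonicum GST fused upstream of LRRK2 residues 1867–2161 carrying the substitutions F1908A and V2048S. The record lists HisTev and GST-Tev as N-terminal tags, implying TEV protease sites for tag removal. However, the feature table annotates only a short His-tag fragment, and it lies downstream of the LRRK2 segment, so the exact position of the His tag is not consistent between the two sources. The TEV sites themselves are not annotated.

A divergently oriented cassette places E. coli β-glucuronidase (GUS) under the baculovirus p6.9 late promoter. This gives a reporter that can mark recombinant virus or infected cells. The record does not state a purpose for the two point mutations. The design is consistent with affinity purification of a recombinant LRRK2 fragment, a protein linked to Parkinson's disease (PARK8), for biochemical or structural work.
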