Features (pLannotate 1.2.2; 15 found; start..end, strand, type, name):
    329..453     +  CDS            lef2: baculovirus late expression factor 2
    491..1096    +  CDS            ORF603: baculovirus ORF603 protein
   1167..2972    -  CDS            GUS: β-glucuronidase; uidA (or gusA) from E. coli
   2987..3302    -  promoter       p6.9 promoter: Autographa californica p6.9; baculovirus late basic protein promoter
   3317..3408    +  promoter       polyhedrin promoter: polh from Autographa californica; promoter for the baculovirus polyhedrin gene
   3469..4122    +  CDS            GST26_SCHJA: Experimental evidence at protein level: Swiss-Prot protein existence level 1. GST isoenzymes appear to play a central role in the parasite detoxification system. Other functions are also suspected including a role in increasing the solubility of haematin in the parasite gut. From Schistosoma japonicum (Blood fluke).
   4222..5106    +  CDS            LRRK2 (fragment): LRRK2_HUMAN - Also known as PARK8. Experimental evidence at protein level: Swiss-Prot protein existence level 1. Serine/threonine-protein kinase which phosphorylates a broad range of proteins involved in multiple processes such as neuronal plasticity, autophagy, and vesicle trafficking (PubMed:20949042, PubMed:22012985, PubMed:26824392, PubMed:29125462, PubMed:28720718, PubMed:29127255, PubMed:30398148, PubMed:29212815, PubMed:30635421, PubMed:21850687, PubMed:23395371, PubMed:17114044, PubMed:24687852, PubMed:26014385, PubMed:25201882). Is a key regulator of RAB GTPases by regulating the GTP/
   5135..5152    +  CDS            9xHis (fragment): 9xHis affinity tag
   5189..6546    +  misc_recomb    baculovirus recombination region (ORF1629): contains part of ORF1629
   6544..6621    -  CDS            P61 (fragment): P78_NPVAC - Experimental evidence at protein level: Swiss-Prot protein existence level 1. Plays a role in the transport of the nucleocapsids from the cytoplasm toward the host nucleus together with the host actin- polymerizing Arp2/3 complex. From Autographa californica nuclear polyhedrosis virus (AcMNPV).
   6809..7397    -  rep_origin     ori: high-copy-number ColE1/pMB1/pBR322/pUC origin of replication
   7568..8428    -  CDS            AmpR: β-lactamase; bla; confers resistance to ampicillin, carbenicillin, and related antibiotics
   8429..8533    -  promoter       AmpR promoter: bla
   8560..9015    +  rep_origin     f1 ori (sequence partly withheld): f1 bacteriophage origin of replication; arrow indicates direction of (+) strand synthesis
   9020..1       -  CDS            lacZα (fragment) (across the origin): LacZα fragment of β-galactosidase; lacZ fragment
>Addgene plasmid #40446 | LRRK2_1867_2161_F1908A_V2048S | depositor full sequence | sequence record 52123 | LRRK2_1867_2161_F1908A_V2048S sequence 9085 bps
GGAACGGCTCCGCCCACTATTAATGAAATTAAAAATTCCAATTTTAAAAAACGCAGCAAGAGAAACATTT
GTATGAAAGAATGCGTAGAAGGAAAGAAAAATGTCGTCGACATGCTGAACAACAAGATTAATATGCCTCC
GTGTATAAAAAAAATATTGAACGATTTGAAAGAAAACAATGTACCGCGCGGCGGTATGTACAGGAAGAGG
TTTATACTAAACTGTTACATTGCAAACGTGGTTTCGTGTGCCAAGTGTGAAAACCGATGTTTAATCAAGG
CTCTGACGCATTTCTACAACCACGACTCCAAGTGTGTGGGTGAAGTCATGCATCTTTTAATCAAATCCCA
AGATGTGTATAAACCACCAAACTGCCAAAAAATGAAAACTGTCGACAAGCTCTGTCCGTTTGCTGGCAAC
TGCAAGGGTCTCAATCCTATTTGTAATTATTGAATAATAAAACAATTATAAATGCTAAATTTGTTTTTTA
TTAACGATACAAACCAAACGCAACAAGAACATTTGTAGTATTATCTATAATTGAAAACGCGTAGTTATAA
TCGCTGAGGTAATATTTAAAATCATTTTCAAATGATTCACAGTTAATTTGCGACAATATAATTTTATTTT
CACATAAACTAGACGCCTTGTCGTCTTCTTCTTCGTATTCCTTCTCTTTTTCATTTTTCTCTTCATAAAA
ATTAACATAGTTATTATCGTATCCATATATGTATCTATCGTATAGAGTAAATTTTTTGTTGTCATAAATA
TATATGTCTTTTTTAATGGGGTGTATAGTACCGCTGCGCATAGTTTTTCTGTAATTTACAACAGTGCTAT
TTTCTGGTAGTTCTTCGGAGTGTGTTGCTTTAATTATTAAATTTATATAATCAATGAATTTGGGATCGTC
GGTTTTGTACAATATGTTGCCGGCATAGTACGCAGCTTCTTCTAGTTCAATTACACCATTTTTTAGCAGC
ACCGGATTAACATAACTTTCCAAAATGTTGTACGAACCGTTAAACAAAAACAGTTCACCTCCCTTTTCTA
TACTATTGTCTGCGAGCAGTTGTTTGTTGTTAAAAATAACAGCCATTGTAATGAGACGCACAAACTAATA
TCACAAACTGGAAATGTCTATCAATATATAGTTGCTGATCAGATCCTCATTGTTTGCCTCCCTGCTGCGG
TTTTTCACCGAAGTTCATGCCAGTCCAGCGTTTTTGCAGCAGAAAAGCCGCCGACTTCGGTTTGCGGTCG
CGAGTGAAGATCCCTTTCTTGTTACCGCCAACGCGCAATATGCCTTGCGAGGTCGCAAAATCGGCGAAAT
TCCATACCTGTTCACCGACGACGGCGCTGACGCGATCAAAGACGCGGTGATACATATCCAGCCATGCACA
CTGATACTCTTCACTCCACATGTCGGTGTACATTGAGTGCAGCCCGGCTAACGTATCCACGCCGTATTCG
GTGATGATAATCGGCTGATGCAGTTTCTCCTGCCAGGCCAGAAGTTCTTTTTCCAGTACCTTCTCTGCCG
TTTCCAAATCGCCGCTTTGGACATACCATCCGTAATAACGGTTCAGGCACAGCACATCAAAGAGATCGCT
GATGGTATCGGTGTGAGCGTCGCAGAACATTACATTGACGCAGGTGATCGGACGCGTCGGGTCGAGTTTA
CGCGTTGCTTCCGCCAGTGGCGCGAAATATTCCCGTGCACCTTGCGGACGGGTATCCGGTTCGTTGGCAA
TACTCCACATCACCACGCTTGGGTGGTTTTTGTCACGCGCTATCAGCTCTTTAATCGCCTGTAAGTGCGC
TTGCTGAGTTTCCCCGTTGACTGCCTCTTCGCTGTACAGTTCTTTCGGCTTGTTGCCCGCTTCGAAACCA
ATGCCTAAAGAGAGCGAAAAGCCGACAGCAGCAGTTTCATCAATCACCACGATGCCATGTTCATCTGCCC
AGTCGAGCATCTCTTCAGCGTAAGGGTAATGCGAGGTACGGTAGGAGTTGGCCCCAATCCAGTCCATTAA
TGCGTGGTCGTGCACCATCAGCACGTTATCGAATCCTTTGCCACGTAAGTCCGCATCTTCATGACGACCA
AAGCCAGTAAAGTAGAACGGTTTGTGGTTAATCAGGAACTGTTGGCCCTTCACTGCCACTGACCGGATGC
CGACGCGAAGCGGGTAGATATCACACTCTGTCTGGCTTTTGGCTGTGACGCACAGTTCATAGAGATAACC
TTCACCCGGTTGCCAGAGGTGCGGATTCACCACTTGCAAAGTCCCGCTAGTGCCTTGTCCAGTTGCAACC
ACCTGTTGATCCGCATCACGCAGTTCAACGCTGACATCACCATTGGCCACCACCTGCCAGTCAACAGACG
CGTGGTTACAGTCTTGCGCGACATGCGTCACCACGGTGATATCGTCCACCCAGGTGTTCGGCGTGGTGTA
GAGCATTACGCTGCGATGGATTCCGGCATAGTTAAAGAAATCATGGAAGTAAGACTGCTTTTTCTTGCCG
TTTTCGTCGGTAATCACCATTCCCGGCGGGATAGTCTGCCAGTTCAGTTCGTTGTTCACACAAACGGTGA
TACGTACACTTTTCCCGGCAATAACATACGGCGTGACATCGGCTTCAAATGGCGTATAGCCGCCCTGATG
CTCCATCACTTCCTGATTATTGACCCACACTTTGCCGTAATGAGTGACCGCATCGAAACGCAGCACGATA
CGCTGGCCTGCCCAACCTTTCGGTATAAAGACTTCGCGCTGATACCAGACGTTGCCCGCATAATTACGAA
TATCTGCATCGGCGAACTGATCGTTAAAACTGCCTGGCACAGCAATTGCCCGGCTTTCTTGTAACGCGCT
TTCCCACCAACGCTGATCAATTCCACAGTTTTCGCGATCCAGACTGAATGCCCACAGGCCGTCGAGTTTT
TTGATTTCACGGGTTGGGGTTTCTACAGGACGGACCATATTTATAGGTGTAATTTATGTAGCTGTAATTT
TTACCTTATTAATATTTTTTACGCTTTGCATTCGACGACTGAACTCCCAAATATATGTTTAACTCGTCTT
GGTCGTTTGAATTTTTGTTGCTGTGTTTCCTAATATTTTCCATCACCTTAAATATGTTATTGTAATCCTC
AATGTTGAACTTGCAATTGGACACGGCATAGTTTTCCATAGTCGTGTAAAACATGGTATTGGCTGCATTG
TAATACATCCGACTGAGCGGGTACGGATCTATGTGTTTGAGCAGCCTGTTCAAAAACTCTGCATCGTCGC
AAAACGGAATTTCGTCGACAGATCTGATCATGGAGATAATTAAAATGATAACCATCTCGCAAATAAATAA
GTATTTTACTGTTTTCGTAACAGTTTTGTAATAAAAAAACCTATAAATATAGGATCTATGCACCACCATC
ACCACCATCACCACGAGAACCTTTATTTCCAAGGATCAATGGCACCGATCCTGGGGTATTGGAAGATCAA
GGGCCTAGTGCAGCCCACTCGTCTGCTCCTGGAGTACCTAGAAGAGAAGTATGAGGAGCACCTTTATGAG
CGGGACGAGGGTGACAAGTGGCGCAATAAGAAATTCGAGCTAGGCTTGGAATTCCCCAATCTGCCTTATT
ACATCGATGGCGACGTTAAGTTGACTCAGTCCATGGCCATCATCCGCTACATCGCCGACAAGCACAATAT
GCTAGGCGGGTGCCCGAAGGAGCGAGCTGAGATCTCTATGTTGGAAGGGGCCGTGCTGGATATCCGCTAC
GGCGTGAGCCGCATTGCATACTCAAAGGATTTCGAGACCCTCAAGGTTGACTTCCTGTCAAAGCTGCCTG
AAATGCTAAAGATGTTCGAAGACCGTCTCTGTCATAAGACCTACCTGAACGGGGACCACGTGACACACCC
GGACTTTATGTTGTATGACGCTCTGGACGTCGTGCTTTATATGGACCCTATGTGCCTGGACGCTTTTCCC
AAACTAGTGTGTTTCAAGAAACGTATCGAAGCTATCCCTCAGATTGATAAGTACCTGAAGTCCTCAAAGT
ACATCGCCTGGCCCCTTCAAGGTTGGCAAGCCACATTTGGCGGTGGCGACCATCCTCCCAAGTCAGACCT
AGTGCCTAGGCACAACCAGACCAGCCTATATAAGAAAGCCGGGTCAGCTGCCGCTGTGCTGGAGGAGAAC
CTGTATTTCCAGGGCGGATCCAACATCATGCTCAACAACGATGAGCTCGAATTTGAACAAGCTCCAGAAT
TCCTGCTCGGCGACGGCTCTTTCGGCTCCGTATACCGTGCTGCTTATGAAGGCGAAGAAGTCGCCGTAAA
GATCGCTAACAAGCACACCTCGCTCCGTCTGCTCCGTCAGGAACTGGTCGTTCTGTGTCATCTGCACCAT
CCGAGCCTCATCTCCCTGCTGGCCGCTGGCATCCGTCCTCGTATGCTGGTGATGGAGCTGGCATCCAAGG
GCTCTCTCGACCGCCTGCTGCAGCAGGACAAGGCTTCTCTGACCCGTACTCTGCAGCATCGTATCGCTCT
GCATGTAGCTGACGGCCTGCGTTATCTTCATTCTGCAATGATCATTTATCGCGACCTGAAACCTCATAAT
GTACTGCTGTTTACTCTGTACCCGAACGCTGCCATCATCGCTAAGATTGCAGACTATGGTATTGCGCAGT
ACTGCTGCCGCATGGGCATTAAAACAAGCGAAGGTACGCCGGGTTTCCGTGCTCCAGAAGTGGCTCGTGG
CAACTCCATTTACAACCAGCAAGCTGACGTTTACTCGTTCGGTCTGCTCCTGTACGATATCCTGACTACC
GGCGGCCGTATCGTAGAAGGTCTGAAGTTCCCTAACGAATTCGACGAACTGGAAATCCAGGGCAAGCTGC
CAGACCCGGTTAAAGAATACGGTTGCGCTCCGTGGCCGATGGTAGAGAAGCTCATCAAACAGTGCCTTAA
AGAAAACCCTCAGGAACGTCCAACCTCTGCTCAAGTGTTCGACATCCTTAACAGCGCTGAACTCGTCTGT
CTGACTCGCCGTATTCTCCTGCCTAAGAATGTTATCGTGGAATGTATGGTTGCTACTCACCATAACTGAT
GATAAGCTTTAGTAAGCACTCGAGCACCACCACCACCACCACTAACCTAGGTAGCTGAGCGCATGCAAGC
TGATCCGGGTTATTAGTACATTTATTAAGCGCTAGATTCTGTGCGTTGTTGATTTACAGACAATTGTTGT
ACGTATTTTAATAATTCATTAAATTTATAATCTTTAGGGTGGTATGTTAGAGCGAAAATCAAATGATTTT
CAGCGTCTTTATATCTGAATTTAAATATTAAATCCTCAATAGATTTGTAAAATAGGTTTCGATTAGTTTC
AAACAAGGGTTGTTTTTCCGAACCGATGGCTGGACTATCTAATGGATTTTCGCTCAACGCCACAAAACTT
GCCAAATCTTGTAGCAGCAATCTAGCTTTGTCGATATTCGTTTGTGTTTTGTTTTGTAATAAAGGTTCGA
CGTCGTTCAAAATATTATGCGCTTTTGTATTTCTTTCATCACTGTCGTTAGTGTACAATTGACTCGACGT
AAACACGTTAAATAGAGCTTGGACATATTTAACATCGGGCGTGTTAGCTTTATTAGGCCGATTATCGTCG
TCGTCCCAACCCTCGTCGTTAGAAGTTGCTTCCGAAGACGATTTTGCCATAGCCACACGACGCCTATTAA
TTGTGTCGGCTAACACGTCCGCGATCAAATTTGTAGTTGAGCTTTTTGGAATTATTTCTGATTGCGGGCG
TTTTTGGGCGGGTTTCAATCTAACTGTGCCCGATTTTAATTCAGACAACACGTTAGAAAGCGATGGTGCA
GGCGGTGGTAACATTTCAGACGGCAAATCTACTAATGGCGGCGGTGGTGGAGCTGATGATAAATCTACCA
TCGGTGGAGGCGCAGGCGGGGCTGGCGGCGGAGGCGGAGGCGGAGGTGGTGGCGGTGATGCAGACGGCGG
TTTAGGCTCAAATGTCTCTTTAGGCAACACAGTCGGCACCTCAACTATTGTACTGGTTTCGGGCGCCGTT
TTTGGTTTGACCGGTCTGAGACGAGTGCGATTTTTTTCGTTTCTAATAGCTTCCAACAATTGTTGTCTGT
CGTCTAAAGGTGCAGCGGGTTGAGGTTCCGTCGGCATTGGTGGAGCGGGCGGCAATTCAGACATCGATGG
TGGTGGTGGTGGTGGAGGCGCTGGAATGTTAGGCACGGGAGAAGGTGGTGGCGGCGGTGCCGCCGGTATA
ATTTGTTCTGGTTTAGTTTGTTCGCGCACGATTGTGGGCACCGGCGCAGGCGCCGCTGGCTGCACAACGG
AAGGTCGTCTGCTTCGAGGCAGCGCTTGGGGTGGTGGCAATTCAATATTATAATTGGAATACAAATCGTA
AAAATCTGCTATAAGCATTGTAATTTCGCTATCGTTTACCGTGCCGATATTTAACAACCGCTCAATGTAA
GCAATTGTATTGTAAAGAGATTGTCTCAAGCTCGGATCGATCCCGCACGCCGATAACAAGCCTTTTCATT
TTTACTACAGCATTGTAGTGGCGAGACACTTCGCTGTCGTCGAGGTTTAAACGCTTCCTCGCTCACTGAC
TCGCTGCGCTCGGTCGTTCGGCTGCGGCGAGCGGTATCAGCTCACTCAAAGGCGGTAATACGGTTATCCA
CAGAATCAGGGGATAACGCAGGAAAGAACATGTGAGCAAAAGGCCAGCAAAAGGCCAGGAACCGTAAAAA
GGCCGCGTTGCTGGCGTTTTTCCATAGGCTCCGCCCCCCTGACGAGCATCACAAAAATCGACGCTCAAGT
CAGAGGTGGCGAAACCCGACAGGACTATAAAGATACCAGGCGTTTCCCCCTGGAAGCTCCCTCGTGCGCT
CTCCTGTTCCGACCCTGCCGCTTACCGGATACCTGTCCGCCTTTCTCCCTTCGGGAAGCGTGGCGCTTTC
TCATAGCTCACGCTGTAGGTATCTCAGTTCGGTGTAGGTCGTTCGCTCCAAGCTGGGCTGTGTGCACGAA
CCCCCCGTTCAGCCCGACCGCTGCGCCTTATCCGGTAACTATCGTCTTGAGTCCAACCCGGTAAGACACG
ACTTATCGCCACTGGCAGCAGCCACTGGTAACAGGATTAGCAGAGCGAGGTATGTAGGCGGTGCTACAGA
GTTCTTGAAGTGGTGGCCTAACTACGGCTACACTAGAAGGACAGTATTTGGTATCTGCGCTCTGCTGAAG
CCAGTTACCTTCGGAAAAAGAGTTGGTAGCTCTTGATCCGGCAAACAAACCACCGCTGGTAGCGGTGGTT
TTTTTGTTTGCAAGCAGCAGATTACGCGCAGAAAAAAAGGATCTCAAGAAGATCCTTTGATCTTTTCTAC
GGGGTCTGACGCTCAGTGGAACGAAAACTCACGTTAAGGGATTTTGGTCATGAGATTATCAAAAAGGATC
TTCACCTAGATCCTTTTAAATTAAAAATGAAGTTTTAAATCAATCTAAAGTATATATGAGTAAACTTGGT
CTGACAGTTACCAATGCTTAATCAGTGAGGCACCTATCTCAGCGATCTGTCTATTTCGTTCATCCATAGT
TGCCTGACTCCCCGTCGTGTAGATAACTACGATACGGGAGGGCTTACCATCTGGCCCCAGTGCTGCAATG
ATACCGCGAGACCCACGCTCACCGGCTCCAGATTTATCAGCAATAAACCAGCCAGCCGGAAGGGCCGAGC
GCAGAAGTGGTCCTGCAACTTTATCCGCCTCCATCCAGTCTATTAATTGTTGCCGGGAAGCTAGAGTAAG
TAGTTCGCCAGTTAATAGTTTGCGCAACGTTGTTGCCATTGCTACAGGCATCGTGGTGTCACGCTCGTCG
TTTGGTATGGCTTCATTCAGCTCCGGTTCCCAACGATCAAGGCGAGTTACATGATCCCCCATGTTGTGCA
AAAAAGCGGTTAGCTCCTTCGGTCCTCCGATCGTTGTCAGAAGTAAGTTGGCCGCAGTGTTATCACTCAT
GGTTATGGCAGCACTGCATAATTCTCTTACTGTCATGCCATCCGTAAGATGCTTTTCTGTGACTGGTGAG
TACTCAACCAAGTCATTCTGAGAATAGTGTATGCGGCGACCGAGTTGCTCTTGCCCGGCGTCAATACGGG
ATAATACCGCGCCACATAGCAGAACTTTAAAAGTGCTCATCATTGGAAAACGTTCTTCGGGGCGAAAACT
CTCAAGGATCTTACCGCTGTTGAGATCCAGTTCGATGTAACCCACTCGTGCACCCAACTGATCTTCAGCA
TCTTTTACTTTCACCAGCGTTTCTGGGTGAGCAAAAACAGGAAGGCAAAATGCCGCAAAAAAGGGAATAA
GGGCGACACGGAAATGTTGAATACTCATACTCTTCCTTTTTCAATATTATTGAAGCATTTATCAGGGTTA
TTGTCTCATGAGCGGATACATATTTGAATGTATTTAGAAAAATAAACAAATAGGGGTTCCGCGCACATTT
CCCCGAAAAGTGCCACCTG
[124 nt withheld, positions 8560-8683]
C
[91 nt withheld, positions 8685-8775]
A
[49 nt withheld, positions 8777-8825]
CCTTTGACGTTGGAGTCCACGTTCTTT
[37 nt withheld, positions 8853-8889]
ACCCTATCTCGGTCTATTCTTTTGATTTATAAGGGATTTTGCCGATTTCGGCCTATTGGTTAAAAAATGA
GCTGATTTAACAAAAATTTAACGCGAATTTTAACAAAATATTAACGTTTACAATTTCCCATTCGCCATTC
AGGCTGCGCAACTGTTGGGAAGGGCGATCGGTGCGGGCCTCTTCGCTATTACGCCA
