>Addgene plasmid #40446 | LRRK2_1867_2161_F1908A_V2048S | addgene partial sequence | sequence record 53278 | DSP2466Rev 5'-AATAACCCGGATCAGCTT-3'
GGTGGTGGTGCTCGAGTGCTTACTAAAGCTTATCATCAGTTATGGTGAGTAGCAACCATACATTCCACGA
TAACATTCTTAGGCAGGAGAATACGGCGAGTCAGACAGACGAGTTCAGCGCTGTTAAGGATGTCGAACAC
TTGAGCAGAGGTTGGACGTTCCTGAGGGTTTTCTTTAAGGCACTGTTTGATGAGCTTCTCTACCATCGGC
CACGGAGCGCAACCGTATTCTTTAACCGGGTCTGGCAGCTTGCCCTGGATTTCCAGTTCGTCGAATTCGT
TAGGGAACTTCAGACCTTCTACGATACGGCCGCCGGTAGTCAGGATATCGTACAGGAGCAGACCGAACGA
GTAAACGTCAGCTTGCTGGTTGTAAATGGAGTTGCCACGAGCCACTTCTGGAGCACGGAAACCCGGCGTA
CCTTCGCTTGTTTTAATGCCCATGCGGCAGCAGTACTGCGCAATACCATAGTCTGCAATCTTAGCGATGA
TGGCAGCGTTCGGGTACAGAGTAAACAGCAGTACATTATGAGGTTTCAGGTCGCGATAAATGATCATTGC
AGAATGAAGATAACGCAGGCCGTCAGCTACATGCAGAGCGATACGATGCTGCAGAGTACGGGTCAGAGAA
GCCTTGTCCTGCTGCAGCAGGCGGTCGAGAGAGCCCTTGGATGCCAGCTCCATCACCAGCATACGAGGAC
GGATGCCAGCGGCCAGCAGGGAGATGAGGCTCGGATGGTGCAGATGACACAGAACGACCAGTTCCTGACG
GAGCAGACGGAGCGAGGTGTGCTTGTTAGCGATCTTTACGGCGACTTCTTCGCCTTCATAAGCAGCACGG
TATACGGAGCCGAAAGAGCCGTCGCCGAGCAGGAATTCTGG
