>Addgene plasmid #40446 | LRRK2_1867_2161_F1908A_V2048S | addgene partial sequence | sequence record 53279 | DSP2466For
AATAAATAAGTATTTTACTGTTTTCGTAACAGTTTTGTAATAAAAAAACCTATAAATATAGGATCTATGC
ACCACCATCACCACCATCACCACGAGAACCTTTATTTCCAAGGATCAATGGCACCGATCCTGGGGTATTG
GAAGATCAAGGGCCTAGTGCAGCCCACTCGTCTGCTCCTGGAGTACCTAGAAGAGAAGTATGAGGAGCAC
CTTTATGAGCGGGACGAGGGTGACAAGTGGCGCAATAAGAAATTCGAGCTAGGCTTGGAATTCCCCAATC
TGCCTTATTACATCGATGGCGACGTTAAGTTGACTCAGTCCATGGCCATCATCCGCTACATCGCCGACAA
GCACAATATGCTAGGCGGGTGCCCGAAGGAGCGAGCTGAGATCTCTATGTTGGAAGGGGCCGTGCTGGAT
ATCCGCTACGGCGTGAGCCGCATTGCATACTCAAAGGATTTCGAGACCCTCAAGGTTGACTTCCTGTCAA
AGCTGCCTGAAATGCTAAAGATGTTCGAAGACCGTCTCTGTCATAAGACCTACCTGAACGGGGACCACGT
GACACACCCGGACTTTATGTTGTATGACGCTCTGGACGTCGTGCTTTATATGGACCCTATGTGCCTGGAC
GCTTTTCCCAAACTAGTGTGTTTCAAGAAACGTATCGAAGCTATCCCTCAGATTGATAAGTACCTGAAGT
CCTCAAAGTACATCGCCTGGCCCCTTCAAGGTTGGCAAGCCACATTTGGCGGTGGCGACCATCCTCCCAA
GTCAGACCTAGTGCCTAGGCACAACCAGACCAGCCTATATAAGAAAGCCGGGTCAGCTGCCGCTGTGCTG
GAGGAGAACCTGTATTTCCAGGGCG
